>Addgene plasmid #144609 | TFORF3145 | addgene full sequence | sequence record 472606 | Addgene NGS Result
TTGATCCTTTAGGTATCTTTCCACAGCCAGGATTCTTGCCTGGAGCTGCTTGATGCCCCAGACTGTGAGT
TGCAACAGATGCTGTTGCGCCTCAATAGCCCTCAGCAAATTGTTCTGCTGCTGCACTATACCAGACAATA
ATTGTCTGGCCTGTACCGTCAGCGTCATTGACGCTGCGCCCATAGTGCTTCCTGCTGCTCCCAAGAACCC
AAGGAACAAAGCTCCTATTCCCACTGCTCTTTTTTCTCTCTGCACCACTCTTCTCTTTGCCTTGGTGGGT
GCTACTCCTAATGGTTCAATTTTTACTACTTTATATTTATATAATTCACTTCTCCAATTGTCCCTCATAT
CTCCTCCTCCAGGTCTGAAGATCAGCGGCCGCTTGCTGTGCGGTGGTCTTACTTTTGTTTTGCTCTTCCT
CTATCTTGTCTAAAGCTTCCTTGGTGTCTTTTATCTCTATCCTTTGATGCACACAATAGAGGGTTGCTAC
TGTATTATATAATGATCTAAGTTCTTCTGATCCTGTCTGAAGGGATGGTTGTAGCTGTCCCAGTATTTGT
CTACAGCCTTCTGATGTTTCTAACAGGCCAGGATTAACTGCGAATCGTTCTAGCTCCCTGCTTGCCCATA
CTATATGTTTTAATTTATATTTTTTCTTTCCCCCTGGCCTTAACCGAATTTTTTCCCATCGCGATCTAAT
TCTCCCCCGCTTAATACTGACGCTCTCGCACCCATCTCTCTCCTTCTAGCCTCCGCTAGTCAAAATTTTT
GGCGTACTCACCAGTCGCCGCCCCTCGCCTCTTGCCGTGCGCGCTTCAGCAAGCCGAGTCCTGCGTCGAG
AGAGCTCCTCTGGTTTCCCTTTCGCTTTCAAGTCCCTGTTCGGGCGCCACTGCTAGAGATTTTCCACACT
GACTAAAAGGGTCTGAGGGATCTCTAGTTACCAGAGTCACACAACAGACGGGCACACACTACTTGAAGCA
CTCAAGGCAAGCTTTATTGAGGCTTAAGCAGTGGGTTCCCTAGTTAGCCAGAGAGCTCCCAGGCTCAGAT
CTGGTCTAACCAGAGAGACCCGTTTATGTATCGAGCTAGGCACTTAAATACAATATCTCTGCAATGCGGC
AATTCAGTGGTTCGTCCAATCCATGTCAGACCCGTCTGTTGCCTTCCTAATAAGGCACGATCGTACCACC
TTACTTCCACCAATCGGCATGCACGGTGCTTTTTCTCTCCTTGTAAGGCATGTTGCTAACTCATCGTTAC
CATGTTGCAAGACTACAAGAGTATTGCATAAGACTACATTAAGCTTGCAGCTCCAGCTTTTGTTCCCTTT
AGTGAGGGTTAATTGCGCGCTTGGCGTAATCATGGTCATAGCTGTTTCCTGTGTGAAATTGTTATCCGCT
CACAATTCCACACAACATACGAGCCGGAAGCATAAAGTGTAAAGCCTGGGGTGCCTAATGAGTGAGCTAA
CTCACATTAATTGCGTTGCGCTCACTGCCCGCTTTCCAGTCGGGAAACCTGTCGTGCCAGCTGCATTAAT
GAATCGGCCAACGCGCGGGGAGAGGCGGTTTGCGTATTGGGCGCTCTTCCGCTTCCTCGCTCACTGACTC
GCTGCGCTCGGTCGTTCGGCTGCGGCGAGCGGTATCAGCTCACTCAAAGGCGGTAATACGGTTATCCACA
GAATCAGGGGATAACGCAGGAAAGAACATGTGAGCAAAAGGCCAGCAAAAGGCCAGGAACCGTAAAAAGG
CCGCGTTGCTGGCGTTTTTCCATAGGCTCCGCCCCCCTGACGAGCATCACAAAAATCGACGCTCAAGTCA
GAGGTGGCGAAACCCGACAGGACTATAAAGATACCAGGCGTTTCCCCCTGGAAGCTCCCTCGTGCGCTCT
CCTGTTCCGACCCTGCCGCTTACCGGATACCTGTCCGCCTTTCTCCCTTCGGGAAGCGTGGCGCTTTCTC
ATAGCTCACGCTGTAGGTATCTCAGTTCGGTGTAGGTCGTTCGCTCCAAGCTGGGCTGTGTGCACGAACC
CCCCGTTCAGCCCGACCGCTGCGCCTTATCCGGTAACTATCGTCTTGAGTCCAACCCGGTAAGACACGAC
TTATCGCCACTGGCAGCAGCCACTGGTAACAGGATTAGCAGAGCGAGGTATGTAGGCGGTGCTACAGAGT
TCTTGAAGTGGTGGCCTAACTACGGCTACACTAGAAGAACAGTATTTGGTATCTGCGCTCTGCTGAAGCC
AGTTACCTTCGGAAAAAGAGTTGGTAGCTCTTGATCCGGCAAACAAACCACCGCTGGTAGCGGTGGTTTT
TTTGTTTGCAAGCAGCAGATTACGCGCAGAAAAAAAGGATCTCAAGAAGATCCTTTGATCTTTTCTACGG
GGTCTGACGCTCAGTGGAACGAAAACTCACGTTAAGGGATTTTGGTCATGAGATTATCAAAAAGGATCTT
CACCTAGATCCTTTTAAATTAAAAATGAAGTTTTAAATCAATCTAAAGTATATATGAGTAAACTTGGTCT
GACAGTTACCAATGCTTAATCAGTGAGGCACCTATCTCAGCGATCTGTCTATTTCGTTCATCCATAGTTG
CCTGACTCCCCGTCGTGTAGATAACTACGATACGGGAGGGCTTACCATCTGGCCCCAGTGCTGCAATGAT
ACCGCGAGACCCACGCTCACCGGCTCCAGATTTATCAGCAATAAACCAGCCAGCCGGAAGGGCCGAGCGC
AGAAGTGGTCCTGCAACTTTATCCGCCTCCATCCAGTCTATTAATTGTTGCCGGGAAGCTAGAGTAAGTA
GTTCGCCAGTTAATAGTTTGCGCAACGTTGTTGCCATTGCTACAGGCATCGTGGTGTCACGCTCGTCGTT
TGGTATGGCTTCATTCAGCTCCGGTTCCCAACGATCAAGGCGAGTTACATGATCCCCCATGTTGTGCAAA
AAAGCGGTTAGCTCCTTCGGTCCTCCGATCGTTGTCAGAAGTAAGTTGGCCGCAGTGTTATCACTCATGG
TTATGGCAGCACTGCATAATTCTCTTACTGTCATGCCATCCGTAAGATGCTTTTCTGTGACTGGTGAGTA
CTCAACCAAGTCATTCTGAGAATAGTGTATGCGGCGACCGAGTTGCTCTTGCCCGGCGTCAATACGGGAT
AATACCGCGCCACATAGCAGAACTTTAAAAGTGCTCATCATTGGAAAACGTTCTTCGGGGCGAAAACTCT
CAAGGATCTTACCGCTGTTGAGATCCAGTTCGATGTAACCCACTCGTGCACCCAACTGATCTTCAGCATC
TTTTACTTTCACCAGCGTTTCTGGGTGAGCAAAAACAGGAAGGCAAAATGCCGCAAAAAAGGGAATAAGG
GCGACACGGAAATGTTGAATACTCATACTCTTCCTTTTTCAATATTATTGAAGCATTTATCAGGGTTATT
GTCTCATGAGCGGATACATATTTGAATGTATTTAGAAAAATAAACAAATAGGGGTTCCGCGCACATTTCC
CCGAAAAGTGCCACCTAAATTGTAAGCGTTAATATTTTGTTAAAATTCGCGTTAAATTTTTGTTAAATCA
GCTCATTTTTTAACCAATAGGCCGAAATCGGCAAAATCCCTTATAAATCAAAAGAATAGACCGAGATAGG
GT
[37 nt withheld, positions 3643-3679]
AAAGAACGTGGACTCCAACGTCAAAGG
[49 nt withheld, positions 3707-3755]
T
[91 nt withheld, positions 3757-3847]
G
[124 nt withheld, positions 3849-3972]
CCCATTCGCCATTCAGGCTGCGCAACTGTTGGGAAGGGCGATCGGTGCGGGCCTCTTCGCTATTACGCCA
GCTGGCGAAAGGGGGATGTGCTGCAAGGCGATTAAGTTGGGTAACGCCAGGGTTTTCCCAGTCACGACGT
TGTAAAACGACGGCCAGTGAGCGCGCGTAATACGACTCACTATAGGGCGAATTGGGTACGTCCCTAGGCC
TCCAAAAAAGCCTCCTCACTACTTCTGGAATAGCTCAGAGGCCGAGGCGGCCTCGGCCTCTGCATAAATA
AAAAAAATTAGTCAGCCATGGGGCGGAGAATGGGCGGAACTGGGCGGAGTTAGGGGCGGGATGGGCGGAG
TTAGGGGCGGGATAGCTAGAGCCAGACATGATAAGATACATTGATGAGTTTGGACAAACCACAACTAGAA
TGCAGTGAAAAAAATGCTTTATTTGTGAAATTTGTGATGCTATTGCTTTATTTGTAACCATTATAAGCTG
CAATAAACAAGTTCCTCTCACTCTCTGATATTCATTTCTTTGCAAGTTATAAATACTGAATAATAAGATG
ACATGAACTACTATACGTACTGCTAGAGATTTTCCACACTGACTAAAAGGGTCTGAGGGATCTCTAGTTA
CCAGAGTCACACAACAGACGGGCACACACTACTTGAAGCACTCAAGGCAAGCTTTATTGAGGCTTAAGCA
GTGGGTTCCCTAGTTAGCCAGAGAGCTCCCAGGCTCAGATCTGGTCTAACCAGAGAGACCCAGTACAAGC
AAAAAGCAGATCTTGTCTTCGTTGGGAGTGAATTAGCCCTTCCAGTCCCCCCTTTTCTTTTAAAAAGTGG
CTAAGATCTACAGCTGCCTTGTAAGTCATTGGTCTTAAAGTCGACGCGGGGAGGCGGCCCAAAGGGAGAT
CCGACTCGTCTGAGGGCGAAGGCGAAGACGCGGAAGAGGCCGCAGAGCCGGCAGCAGGCCGCGGGAAGGA
AGGTCCGCTGGATTGAGGGCCGAAGGGACGTAGCAGAAGGACGTCCCGCGCAGAATCCAGGTGGCAACAC
AGGCGAGCAGCCAAGGAAAGGACGATGATTTCCCCGACAACACCACGGAATTGTCAGTGCCCAACAGCCG
AGCCCCTGTCCAGCAGCGGGCAAGGCAGGCGGCGATGAGTTCCGCCGTGGCAATAGGGAGGGGGAAAGCG
AAAGTCCCGGAAAGGAGCTGACAGGTGGTGGCAATGCCCCAACCAGTGGGGGTTGCGTCAGCAAACACAG
TGCACACCACGCCACGTTGCCTGACAACGGGCCACAACTCCTCATAAAGAGACAGCAACCAGGATTTATA
CAAGGAGGAGAAAATGAAAGCCATACGGGAAGCAATAGCATGATACAAAGGCATTAAAGCAGCGTATCCA
CATAGCGTAAAAGGAGCAACATAGTTAAGAATACCAGTCAATCTTTCACAAATTTTGTAATCCAGAGGTT
GATTGTCGACTTAACGCGTTGGAACGTCGGTGCATAAGGTGGATCGTCCTTTCCACAAGATATATAAAGC
CAAGAAATCGAAATACTTTCAAGTTACGGACTAGTTCATTACTACGTAGAATCGAGACCGAGGAGAGGGT
TAGGGATAGGCTTACCGATATCAACCACTTTGTACAAGAAAGTTGGCAATGAGGTTTCTTTCTCCTCATT
ATGTTTCCTCTGGTGTTGAATAAGCTGTGAACTATACCGATAGGCTTTCCCACACTCACTACATTTATAG
GGTTTCTCCTTAGTGTGGGTTCTCAAGTGTAGAATAACTTGAGAAGTCTGCCTGAAGGTTTTCCCACATT
CATTACATTTATAGGGTTTCTCTCCAGTGTGAACTCTCTGATGATCAACAAGGTTTCGATTAGAAGTAAA
AGCCTTCCCACACTCATTACATTTGTAAGGTTTCTCTCTACGATGAAGTCTCTGGTGTTCATTAAGAGTT
TTCCTTAAGATGAAAGTTTTTCCACACTCATCACATTCATAAGGCTTCTCTCCAGTGTGAATTCTCTGAT
GGTCCATAATCTTTGTATTAGAACCACATGTTTTCCCACACTCCTTACATTTGTAAACTTTTTTTCCTCT
GTGCATTCGCTGATGTTGAGTAAGGTTTGAACTACGGCTAAAGGCTTTCCCACACTCAATACAAGAATAG
GGCTTCTCTCCGGTGTGAACTCTGTGATGTGATATAAGGCCCGAACTCCGACTAAAGGCTTTCCCACACT
CTTTACATTCATAAGTTTTCTCCCCACTGTGGATTCCCTGGTGCCGAATAAGATGTGACTTTCCACTGAA
AGATTTCCCACATTCACTGCATGTATAGGGCTTCAGTCCAGTGTGGATTCTCCGATGAACAACAAGGTTA
GAGCTATGACTGAAAGCTTTTCCACACTCCTTACACTTATAGGGTTTCTCTCCCGTGTGGATTCGCTCAT
GTACTGTGAGGTTTGCACTCTGACTAAAGGCTTTCCCACACTCAGTACATACATACTGTCTCTTTTCAGC
CTGAACTCTCTCATTTGTTGCAGGGTCACAGCACTGACTATTGTCTTTTTCAGATTCTTGGTCACTCCCT
TCTGTGAGTACTTTATTGTCTTTAACTGTCTTATGTTTGAAATTTCTTGTCTTTCTCCTCATGGTGCCAA
CTTTTTTGTACAAACTTGTTGATCAATCGATGCTAGCCTCACGACACCTGAAATGGAAGAAAAAAACTTT
GAACCACTGTCTGAGGCTTGAGAATGAACCAAGATCCAAACTCAAAAAGGGCAAATTCCAAGGAGAATTA
CATCAAGTGCCAAGCTGGCCTAACTTCAGTCTCCACCCACTCAGTGTGGGGAAACTCCATCGCATAAAAC
CCCTCCCCCCAACCTAAAGACGACGTACTCCAAAAGCTCGAGAACTAATCGAGGTGCCTGGACGGCGCCC
GGTACTCCGTGGAGTCACATGAAGCGACGGCTGAGGACGGAAAGGCCCTTTTCCTTTGTGTGGGTGACTC
ACCCGCCCGCTCTCCCGAGCGCCGCGTCCTCCATTTTGAGCTCCCTGCAGCAGGGCCGGGAAGCGGCCAT
CTTTCCGCTCACGCAACTGGTGCCGACCGGGCCAGCCTTGCCGCCCAGGGCGGGGCGATACACGGCGGCG
CGAGGCCAGGCACCAGAGCAGGCCGGCCAGCTTGAGACTACCCCCGTCCGATTCTCGGTGGCCGCGCTCG
CAGGCCCCGCCTCGCCGAACATGTGCGCTGGGACGCACGGGCCCCGTCGCCGCCCGCGGCCCCAAAAACC
GAAATACCAGTGTGCAGATCTTGGCCCGCATTTACAAGACTATCTTGCCAGAAAAAAAGCGTCGCAGCAG
GTCATCAAAAATTTTAAATGGCTAGAGACTTATCGAAAGCAGCGAGACAGGCGCGAAGGTGCCACCAGAT
TCGCACGCGGCGGCCCCAGCGCCCAGGCCAGGCCTCAACTCAAGCACGAGGCGAAGGGGCTCCTTAAGCG
CAAGGCCTCGAACTCTCCCACCCACTTCCAACCCGAAGCTCGGGATCAAGAATCACGTACTGCAGCCAGG
TGGAAGTAATTCAAGGCACGCAAGGGCCATAACCCGTAAAGAGGCCAGGCCCGCGGGAACCACACACGGC
ACTTACCTGTGTTCTGGCGGCAAACCCGTTGCGAAAAAGAACGTTCACGGCGACTACTGCACTTATATAC
GGTTCTCCCCCACCCTCGGGAAAAAGGCGGAGCCAGTACACGACATCACTTTCCCAGTTTACCCCGCGCC
ACCTTCTCTAGGCACCGGTTCAATTGCCGACCCCTCCCCCCAACTTCTCGGGGACTGTGGGCGATGTGCG
CTCTGCCCACTGACGGGCACCGGAGCCAATTCCCACTCCTTTCAAGACCTAGAAGGTCCATTAGCTGCAA
AGATTCCTCTCTGTTTAAAACTTTATCCATCTTTGCACCTGCAGGCCTCGAGCCGGCGCCAAAGTGGATC
TCTGCTGTCCCTGTAATAAACCCGAAAATTTTGAATTTTTGTAATTTGTTTTTGTAATTCTTTAGTTTGT
ATGTCTGTTGCTATTATGTCTACTATTCTTTCCCCTGCACTGTACCCCCCAATCCCCCCTTTTCTTTTAA
AATTGTGGATGAATACTGCCATTTGTCTCAAGATCTAGAATTCGTTAACTGGCACCGGGCTTGCGGGTCA
TGCACCAGGTGCGCGGTCCTTCGGGCACCTCGACGTCGGCGGTGACGGTGAAGCCGAGCCGCTCGTAGAA
GGGGAGGTTGCGGGGCGCGGAGGTCTCCAGGAAGGCGGGCACCCCGGCGCGCTCGGCCGCCTCCACTCCG
GGGAGCACGACGGCGCTGCCCAGACCCTTGCCCTGGTGGTCGGGCGAGACGCCGACGGTGGCCAGGAACC
ACGCGGGCTCCTTGGGCCGGTGCGGCGCCAGGAGGCCTTCCATCTGTTGCTGCGCGGCCAGCCGGGAACC
GCTCAACTCGGCCATGCGCGGGCCGATCTCGGCGAACACCGCCCCCGCTTCGACGCTCTCCGGCGTGGTC
CAGACCGCCACGGCGGCGCCGTCGTCCGCGACCCACACCTTGCCGATGTCGAGCCCGACGCGCGTGAGGA
AGAGTTCTTGCAGCTCGGTGACCCGCTCGATGTGGCGGTCCGGATCGACGGTGTGGCGCGTGGCGGGGTA
GTCGGCGAACGCGGCGGCGAGGGTGCGTACGGCCCTGGGGACGTCGTCGCGGGTGGCGAGGCGCACCGTG
GGCTTGTACTCGGTCATGGTAAGCTCCGGTGGTACCTCTAGAAAGCTTTTTGCAAAAGCCTAGGCCTCCA
AAAAAGCCTCCTCACTACTTCTGGAATAGCTCAGAGGCCGAGGCGGCCTCGGCCTCTGCATAAATAAAAA
AAATTAGTCAGCCATGGGGCGGAGAATGGGCGGAACTGGGCGGAGTTAGGGGCGGGATGGGCGGAGTTAG
GGGCGGGACTATGGTTGCTGACTAATTGAGACGCATGCTTTGCATACTTCTGCCTGCTGGGGAGCCTGGG
GACTTTCCACACCTGGTTGCTGACTAATTGAGATGCAATGCATGGGTCCCCTCGGGGTTGGGAGGTGGGT
CTGAAACGATAATGGTGAATATCCCTGCCTAACTCTATTCACTATAGAAAGTACAGCAAAAACTATTCTT
AAACCTACCAAGCCTCCTACTATCATTATGAATAATTTTATATACCACAGCCAATTTGTTATGTTAAACC
AATTCCACAAACTTGCCCATTTATCTAATTCCAATAATTCTTGTTCATTCTTTTCTTGCTGGTTTTGCGA
TTCTTCAATTAAGGAGTGTATTAAGCTTGTGTAATTGTTAATTTCTCTGTCCCACTCCATCCAGGTCGTG
TGATTCCAAATCTGTTCCAGAGATTTATTACTCCAACTAGCATTCCAAGGCACAGCAGTGGTGCAAATGA
GTTTTCCAGAGCAACCCCAAATCCCCAGGAGCTG
Features (pLannotate 1.2.2; 34 found; start..end, strand, type, name):
    372..735     -  CDS            HIV-1 gag (fragment): gag protein from human immunodeficiency virus 1; gag
    719..844     -  misc_feature   HIV-1 Ψ: packaging signal of human immunodeficiency virus type 1
    891..1071    -  LTR            5' LTR (truncated): truncated 5' long terminal repeat (LTR) from HIV-1
   1072..1298    -  promoter       RSV promoter: Rous sarcoma virus enhancer/promoter
   1326..1344    -  promoter       T3 promoter: promoter for bacteriophage T3 RNA polymerase
   1389..1405    -  protein_bind   lac operator: The lac repressor binds to the lac operator to inhibit transcription in E. coli. This inhibition can be relieved by adding lactose or isopropyl-β-D-thiogalactopyranoside (IPTG). lac repressor encoded by lacI
   1413..1443    -  promoter       lac promoter: promoter for the E. coli lac operon
   1458..1479    -  protein_bind   CAP binding site: CAP binding activates transcription in the presence of cAMP. E. coli catabolite activator protein
   1492..1584    -  CDS            lacI (fragment): lac repressor; lacI; The lac repressor binds to the lac operator to inhibit transcription in E. coli. This inhibition can be relieved by adding lactose or isopropyl-β-D-thiogalactopyranoside (IPTG).
   1767..2355    -  rep_origin     ori: high-copy-number ColE1/pMB1/pBR322/pUC origin of replication
   2526..3386    -  CDS            AmpR: β-lactamase; bla; confers resistance to ampicillin, carbenicillin, and related antibiotics
   3387..3491    -  promoter       AmpR promoter: bla
   3544..3972    -  rep_origin     f1 ori (sequence partly withheld): f1 bacteriophage origin of replication; arrow indicates direction of (+) strand synthesis
   3977..4132    -  CDS            lacZα (fragment): LacZα fragment of β-galactosidase; lacZ fragment
   4140..4158    +  promoter       T7 promoter: promoter for bacteriophage T7 RNA polymerase
   4179..4314    -  rep_origin     SV40 ori: SV40 origin of replication
   4354..4475    -  polyA_signal   SV40 poly(A) signal: SV40 polyadenylation signal
   4553..4786    -  LTR            3' LTR (ΔU3): self-inactivating 3' long terminal repeat (LTR) from HIV-1
   4788..4807    -  misc_feature   cPPT/CTS (fragment): central polypurine tract and central termination sequence of HIV-1
   4858..5446    -  misc_feature   WPRE: woodchuck hepatitis virus posttranscriptional regulatory element
   5488..5541    -  promoter       U6 promoter (fragment): RNA polymerase III promoter for human U6 snRNA
   5557..5598    -  CDS            V5 tag: epitope tag from simian virus 5
   5607..5624    +  protein_bind   attB2 (fragment): mutant version of attB; core recombination site for the Gateway® BP reaction BP Clonase™
   6424..6624    -  CDS            ZNF660 (fragment): ZN660_HUMAN - Experimental evidence at protein level: Swiss-Prot protein existence level 1. May be involved in transcriptional regulation. From Homo sapiens (Human).
   6633..6650    -  protein_bind   attB1 (fragment): mutant version of attB; core recombination site for the Gateway® BP reaction BP Clonase™
   6671..7849    -  promoter       EF-1α promoter: strong constitutive promoter for human elongation factor EF-1α
   7856..7922    -  CDS            small t antigen (fragment): SV40 (simian virus 40) small t antigen
   7987..8104    -  misc_feature   cPPT/CTS: central polypurine tract and central termination sequence of HIV-1
   8153..8749    -  CDS            PuroR (fragment): puromycin N-acetyltransferase; pac from Streptomyces; confers resistance to puromycin
   8795..8930    -  rep_origin     SV40 ori: SV40 origin of replication
   8954..9025    -  promoter       SV40 promoter (fragment): SV40 enhancer and early promoter
   9026..9049    -  promoter       SV40 promoter (fragment): SV40 early promoter
   9056..9466    -  CDS            env (fragment): ENV_HV1H2 - Experimental evidence at protein level: Swiss-Prot protein existence level 1. [Transmembrane protein gp41]: Acts as a class I viral fusion protein. Under the current model, the protein has at least 3 conformational states: pre-fusion native state, pre-hairpin intermediate state, and post-fusion hairpin state. During fusion of viral and target intracellular membranes, the coiled coil regions (heptad repeats) assume a trimer-of-hairpins structure, positioning the fusion peptide in close proximity to the C-terminal region of the ectodomain. The formation of this structure appears to d
   9459..226     -  misc_feature   RRE (across the origin): The Rev response element (RRE) of HIV-1 allows for Rev-dependent mRNA export from the nucleus to the cytoplasm.
