[The description below was written by a language model from this plasmid's Addgene catalogue record and pLannotate feature annotations shown in this document.]
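Description:
TFORF3145 is a lentiviral mammalian expression plasmid built on the pLX_TRC317 backbone, carrying the human zinc finger gene ZNF660 as one member of a barcoded transcription factor ORF collection. The full sequenced record is 9,466 nt. In bacteria it is maintained through a high-copy ColE1/pUC-type origin and selected with ampicillin via β-lactamase. An f1 origin and remnants of lac and phage promoter elements are also present in the backbone. The depositor notes that the plasmid can recombine, which is common for LTR-containing vectors.

The viral portion has a third-generation layout. An RSV promoter drives a truncated HIV-1 5' LTR, followed by the Ψ packaging signal, partial gag and env sequence, the Rev response element and a self-inactivating ΔU3 3' LTR with a downstream SV40 polyadenylation signal. Packaging functions must therefore be supplied in trans. Within the transfer region, an SV40 promoter drives puromycin N-acetyltransferase for selection of transduced cells, followed by a cPPT/CTS element. The strong constitutive EF-1α promoter then expresses the ZNF660 ORF, which was introduced by Gateway cloning and is flanked by attB1 and attB2 remnants, with a C-terminal V5 epitope tag for detection. A WPRE downstream enhances transcript expression. The automated annotation matches only a fragment of ZNF660 within the attB-flanked interval, and it does not label the 24-bp barcode described in the catalogue entry, so its exact position is not stated.

The construct is intended for overexpressing ZNF660 in mammalian cells. The unique barcode allows this transcription factor to be identified among many in pooled overexpression screens, such as those probing directed differentiation.
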