Addgene plasmid #144609: TFORF3145
Purpose: Lentiviral vector for overexpressing transcription factor ORFs with unique 24-bp barcodes. Barcodes facilitate identification of transcription factors in pooled screens.
Depositing lab: Feng Zhang. Depositing organization: Broad Institute. Publication: A transcription factor atlas of directed differentiation. Joung J, Ma S, Tay T, Geiger-Schuller KR, Kirchgatterer PC, Verdine VK, Guo B, Arias-Garcia MA, Allen WE, Singh A, Kuksenko O, Abudayyeh OO, Gootenberg JS, Fu Z, Macrae RK, Buenrostro JD, Regev A, Zhang F. Cell. 2023 Jan 5;186(1):209-229.e26. doi: 10.1016/j.cell.2022.11.026. PubMed 36608654.
Backbone
  Vector backbone: pLX_TRC317
  Backbone manufacturer: Broad Institute Genetic Perturbation Platform
  Backbone size w/o insert (bp): 8264
  Vector type: Mammalian Expression, Lentiviral
  Selectable markers: Puromycin
Growth in bacteria
  Bacterial resistance: Ampicillin, 100 μg/mL
  Growth temperature: 30°C
  Growth strain: NEB Stable
  Copy number: High Copy
Gene/Insert
  Gene/Insert name: ZNF660
  Species: H. sapiens (human)
  Insert size (bp): 1202
  Entrez Gene: ZNF660
  Promoter: EF1a
  Tag / fusion protein: V5 (C terminal on insert)
  Cloning method: Gateway Cloning
  Sequencing primers: 5′ GGGTGGAGACTGAAGTTAGGCCAG; 3′ CACATAGCGTAAAAGGAGCAACATAG
Resource information
  A portion of this plasmid was derived from a plasmid made by: Broad Institute Genetic Perturbation Platform
Terms and licenses: Academic/Nonprofit Terms; Industry Terms: Not Available to Industry
Depositor comments: NM_173658.3. Please test multiple small colonies in case of plasmid recombination.
How to cite: TFORF3145 was a gift from Feng Zhang (Addgene plasmid # 144609 ; http://n2t.net/addgene:144609 ; RRID:Addgene_144609)
